Addgene plasmid #33252: pBabe puro-eIF4E
Depositing lab: Thomas Roberts. Depositing organization: Dana-Farber Cancer Institute. Publication: PI3K-targeted therapy can be evaded by gene amplification along the MYC-eukaryotic translation initiation factor 4E (eIF4E) axis. Ilic N, Utermark T, Widlund HR, Roberts TM. Proc Natl Acad Sci U S A. 2011 Sep 13;108(37):E699-708. Epub 2011 Aug 29. 10.1073/pnas.1108237108 PubMed 21876152.
Backbone
  Vector backbone: pBabe puro
  Backbone size w/o insert (bp): 5169
  Vector type: Mammalian Expression, Retroviral
  Selectable markers: Puromycin
Growth in bacteria
  Bacterial resistance: Ampicillin, 100 μg/mL
  Growth temperature: 37°C
  Growth strain: DH5alpha
  Copy number: High Copy
Gene/Insert
  Gene/Insert name: eIF4E
  Species: H. sapiens (human)
  Insert size (bp): 1000
  Mutation: unmodified
  Entrez Gene: EIF4E (a.k.a. AUTS19, CBP, EIF4E1, EIF4EL1, EIF4F, eIF-4E)
  Promoter: SV40
  Tag / fusion protein: untagged
  Cloning method: Restriction Enzyme; 5′ cloning site SnaBI (unknown if destroyed); 3′ cloning site SnaBI (unknown if destroyed)
  Sequencing primers: 5′ CTTTATCCAGCCCTCAC
Resource information
  A portion of this plasmid was derived from a plasmid made by: from Dong-Er Zhang, University of California at San Diego, La Jolla, CA from the pHA-eIF4E construct Addgene plasmid 17343
Terms and licenses: Academic/Nonprofit Terms; Industry Terms: Not Available to Industry
How to cite: pBabe puro-eIF4E was a gift from Thomas Roberts (Addgene plasmid # 33252 ; http://n2t.net/addgene:33252 ; RRID:Addgene_33252)
