[The description below was written by a language model from this plasmid's Addgene catalogue record.]
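Description:
pBabe puro-eIF4E is a retroviral mammalian expression plasmid built on the pBabe puro backbone (about 5.2 kb without insert), a Moloney murine leukemia virus-derived vector family in which the cargo sits between viral long terminal repeats together with a packaging signal. This allows the transcript to be packaged into retroviral particles in a suitable packaging cell line and stably integrated into dividing target cells. In bacteria the plasmid is maintained at high copy and selected with ampicillin. Transduced mammalian cells are selected with puromycin.

The insert is an approximately 1 kb fragment encoding human EIF4E, the cap-binding eukaryotic translation initiation factor 4E. It is recorded as unmodified and untagged, and was cloned by restriction digestion into the SnaBI site; the record does not say whether that site was preserved. The coding sequence was derived from an earlier HA-eIF4E expression construct. The catalogue entry lists SV40 as the promoter. In the standard pBabe puro design, however, the SV40 early promoter drives the puromycin resistance gene, while inserts at the multiple cloning site are transcribed from the 5′ LTR, so the listed promoter may refer to the marker cassette rather than to eIF4E itself. No feature table is provided to confirm the arrangement.

The construct is suited to generating cell populations that stably overexpress wild-type eIF4E. The associated study examined how amplification along the MYC–eIF4E axis allows cells to evade PI3K-targeted therapy, which suggests the plasmid was used to test whether elevated eIF4E confers resistance to PI3K pathway inhibition.
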