>Addgene plasmid #33252 | pBabe puro-eIF4E | depositor partial sequence | sequence record 39540 | pBabe puro-eIF4E sequence 957 bps
ACTCCTTCTCTAGGCGCCGGCCGGATCCCAGTGTGGTGGTACCG
[651 nt withheld, positions 45-695]
TAACTCGAGTAGGAATTCGCCAGCACAGTGGTCGACCCTGTGGAATGTGTGTCAGTTAGGGTGTGGAAAG
TCCCCAGGCTCCCCAGCAGGCAGAAGTATGCAAAGCATGCATCTCAATTAGTCAGCAACCAGGTGTGGAA
AGTCCCCAGGCTCCCCAGCAGGCAGAAGTATGCAAAGCATGCATCTCAATTAGTCAGCAACCATAGTCCC
GCCCCTAACTCCGCCCATCCCGCCCCTAACTCCGCCCAGTTCCGCCCATTCT
