>Addgene plasmid #33252 | pBabe puro-eIF4E | addgene partial sequence | sequence record 41441 | pBABE-5
GTGGTGGTACCG
[651 nt withheld, positions 13-663]
TAACTCGAGTAGGAATTCGCCAGCACAGTGGTCGACCCTGTGGAATGTGTGTCAGTTAGGGTGTGGAAAG
TCCCCAGGCTCCCCAGCAGGCAGAAGTATGCAAAGCATGCATCTCAATTAGTCAGCAACCAGGTGTG
